Addgene plasmid #31111: ACE2(-252)-luc
Purpose: Luciferase reporter construct for human ACE2 promoter
Depositing lab: Gerhart Ryffel. Depositing organization: Universitaetsklinikum Essen. Publication: Identification of target genes of the transcription factor HNF1beta and HNF1alpha in a human embryonic kidney cell line. Senkel S, Lucas B, Klein-Hitpass L, Ryffel GU. Biochim Biophys Acta. 2005 Dec 20. 1731(3):179-90. 10.1016/j.bbaexp.2005.10.003 PubMed 16297991.
Backbone
  Vector backbone: pGL3-Basic
  Backbone manufacturer: Promega
  Backbone size w/o insert (bp): 4800
  Vector type: Mammalian Expression, Luciferase
Growth in bacteria
  Bacterial resistance: Ampicillin, 100 μg/mL
  Growth temperature: 37°C
  Growth strain: DH5alpha
  Copy number: High Copy
Gene/Insert
  Gene/Insert name: ACE2 promoter
  Species: H. sapiens (human)
  Insert size (bp): 350
  Mutation: promoter region -252 to +103
  GenBank ID: NM_021804
  Entrez Gene: ACE2 (a.k.a. ACEH)
  Cloning method: Restriction Enzyme; 5′ cloning site SacI (not destroyed); 3′ cloning site BglII (not destroyed)
  Sequencing primers: 5′ n/a
Terms and licenses: Academic/Nonprofit Terms; Industry Terms
Depositor comments: promoter luciferase reporter Please note that there are some small discrepancies between Addgene's quality control sequence and the assembled sequence from the depositor. These discrepancies should not affect the function of the plasmid.
How to cite: ACE2(-252)-luc was a gift from Gerhart Ryffel (Addgene plasmid # 31111 ; http://n2t.net/addgene:31111 ; RRID:Addgene_31111)
