[The description below was written by a language model from this plasmid's Addgene catalogue record and pLannotate feature annotations shown in this document.]
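Description:
ACE2(-252)-luc is a promoter-reporter plasmid built on the promoterless pGL3-Basic backbone and intended for transient transfection into mammalian cells. A roughly 350 bp fragment of the human ACE2 gene, spanning positions -252 to +103, was cloned between the SacI and BglII sites of the polylinker, with both sites retained. This places it directly upstream of the firefly luciferase (luc+) coding sequence. The automated feature table does not annotate the promoter fragment itself, but the unannotated stretch preceding the luciferase gene is consistent with its position. Because the backbone supplies no eukaryotic promoter or enhancer of its own, luciferase output depends on the transcriptional activity of the inserted ACE2 sequence.

Downstream of luciferase sits an SV40 polyadenylation signal for transcript processing. Upstream of the cloning region, a synthetic poly(A) signal and an RNA polymerase II transcriptional pause site from the human α2 globin gene limit read-through from spurious transcription initiating elsewhere in the vector, which keeps background signal low. In bacteria the plasmid is maintained at high copy by a ColE1/pUC-type origin and selected through the β-lactamase gene conferring ampicillin resistance. An f1 origin allows single-stranded DNA production. The short annotated fragments of large T antigen, TcR and lacZα are non-functional backbone remnants.

The associated work concerned identifying target genes of the transcription factors HNF1β and HNF1α in a human embryonic kidney cell line, so the construct serves to measure activity and regulation of this proximal ACE2 promoter region. The repository notes small discrepancies between its quality-control sequence and the depositor's assembled sequence that are not expected to affect function.
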