Features (pLannotate 1.2.2; 11 found; start..end, strand, type, name):
    420..2072    +  CDS            luciferase: firefly luciferase; luc+; enhanced luc+ version of the luciferase gene
   2113..2234    -  polyA_signal   SV40 poly(A) signal: SV40 polyadenylation signal
   2257..2325    -  CDS            large T antigen (fragment): large T antigen from SV40 (simian virus 40)
   2341..2473    +  CDS            TcR (fragment): tetracycline efflux protein; tet; confers resistance to tetracycline
   2653..3241    -  rep_origin     ori: high-copy-number ColE1/pMB1/pBR322/pUC origin of replication
   3412..4272    -  CDS            AmpR: β-lactamase; bla; confers resistance to ampicillin, carbenicillin, and related antibiotics
   4273..4377    -  promoter       AmpR promoter: bla
   4404..4832    +  rep_origin     f1 ori (sequence partly withheld): f1 bacteriophage origin of replication; arrow indicates direction of (+) strand synthesis
   4864..4931    -  CDS            lacZα (fragment): LacZα fragment of β-galactosidase; lacZ fragment
   4990..5038    +  polyA_signal   poly(A) signal: synthetic polyadenylation signal
   5052..5143    +  misc_feature   pause site: RNA polymerase II transcriptional pause signal from the human α2 globin gene
>Addgene plasmid #31111 | ACE2(-252)-luc | depositor full sequence | sequence record 14282 | Author sequence - full plasmid
GGTACCGAGCTCATTTTCCGTGTATCTTTAACAGCTTTCTAGGAAAATATTAACCAAAAGTACCGGTTTT
GATTTGGCCATAAAGTGACAGGAGAGGTAAGGTTCTCTAGGATTAAAGAATAACGTATTCTTATTTGATT
CACTTTAAAAAATTATTCTAAAATCTGTTACATATCTGTCCTCTCCAGGATGAACTTTATATTGGCTCAG
CAGATTGTTTACTGTGTTCTTCTTCTTTTTCTTTTTTTGGTCTTTCCTGCTCAGCGCCCAACCCAAGTTC
AAAGGCTGATAAGAGAGAAAATCTCATGAGGAGGTTTTAGTCTAGGGAAAGTCATTCAGTGGATGTGATC
TTGGCTCACAGGGGACGAGATCTGCGATCTAAGTAAGCTTGGCATTCCGGTACTGTTGGTAAAGCCACCA
TGGAAGACGCCAAAAACATAAAGAAAGGCCCGGCGCCATTCTATCCGCTGGAAGATGGAACCGCTGGAGA
GCAACTGCATAAGGCTATGAAGAGATACGCCCTGGTTCCTGGAACAATTGCTTTTACAGATGCACATATC
GAGGTGGACATCACTTACGCTGAGTACTTCGAAATGTCCGTTCGGTTGGCAGAAGCTATGAAACGATATG
GGCTGAATACAAATCACAGAATCGTCGTATGCAGTGAAAACTCTCTTCAATTCTTTATGCCGGTGTTGGG
CGCGTTATTTATCGGAGTTGCAGTTGCGCCCGCGAACGACATTTATAATGAACGTGAATTGCTCAACAGT
ATGGGCATTTCGCAGCCTACCGTGGTGTTCGTTTCCAAAAAGGGGTTGCAAAAAATTTTGAACGTGCAAA
AAAAGCTCCCAATCATCCAAAAAATTATTATCATGGATTCTAAAACGGATTACCAGGGATTTCAGTCGAT
GTACACGTTCGTCACATCTCATCTACCTCCCGGTTTTAATGAATACGATTTTGTGCCAGAGTCCTTCGAT
AGGGACAAGACAATTGCACTGATCATGAACTCCTCTGGATCTACTGGTCTGCCTAAAGGTGTCGCTCTGC
CTCATAGAACTGCCTGCGTGAGATTCTCGCATGCCAGAGATCCTATTTTTGGCAATCAAATCATTCCGGA
TACTGCGATTTTAAGTGTTGTTCCATTCCATCACGGTTTTGGAATGTTTACTACACTCGGATATTTGATA
TGTGGATTTCGAGTCGTCTTAATGTATAGATTTGAAGAAGAGCTGTTTCTGAGGAGCCTTCAGGATTACA
AGATTCAAAGTGCGCTGCTGGTGCCAACCCTATTCTCCTTCTTCGCCAAAAGCACTCTGATTGACAAATA
CGATTTATCTAATTTACACGAAATTGCTTCTGGTGGCGCTCCCCTCTCTAAGGAAGTCGGGGAAGCGGTT
GCCAAGAGGTTCCATCTGCCAGGTATCAGGCAAGGATATGGGCTCACTGAGACTACATCAGCTATTCTGA
TTACACCCGAGGGGGATGATAAACCGGGCGCGGTCGGTAAAGTTGTTCCATTTTTTGAAGCGAAGGTTGT
GGATCTGGATACCGGGAAAACGCTGGGCGTTAATCAAAGAGGCGAACTGTGTGTGAGAGGTCCTATGATT
ATGTCCGGTTATGTAAACAATCCGGAAGCGACCAACGCCTTGATTGACAAGGATGGATGGCTACATTCTG
GAGACATAGCTTACTGGGACGAAGACGAACACTTCTTCATCGTTGACCGCCTGAAGTCTCTGATTAAGTA
CAAAGGCTATCAGGTGGCTCCCGCTGAATTGGAATCCATCTTGCTCCAACACCCCAACATCTTCGACGCA
GGTGTCGCAGGTCTTCCCGACGATGACGCCGGTGAACTTCCCGCCGCCGTTGTTGTTTTGGAGCACGGAA
AGACGATGACGGAAAAAGAGATCGTGGATTACGTCGCCAGTCAAGTAACAACCGCGAAAAAGTTGCGCGG
AGGAGTTGTGTTTGTGGACGAAGTACCGAAAGGTCTTACCGGAAAACTCGACGCAAGAAAAATCAGAGAG
ATCCTCATAAAGGCCAAGAAGGGCGGAAAGATCGCCGTGTAATTCTAGAGTCGGGGCGGCCGGCCGCTTC
GAGCAGACATGATAAGATACATTGATGAGTTTGGACAAACCACAACTAGAATGCAGTGAAAAAAATGCTT
TATTTGTGAAATTTGTGATGCTATTGCTTTATTTGTAACCATTATAAGCTGCAATAAACAAGTTAACAAC
AACAATTGCATTCATTTTATGTTTCAGGTTCAGGGGGAGGTGTGGGAGGTTTTTTAAAGCAAGTAAAACC
TCTACAAATGTGGTAAAATCGATAAGGATCCGTCGACCGATGCCCTTGAGAGCCTTCAACCCAGTCAGCT
CCTTCCGGTGGGCGCGGGGCATGACTATCGTCGCCGCACTTATGACTGTCTTCTTTATCATGCAACTCGT
AGGACAGGTGCCGGCAGCGCTCTTCCGCTTCCTCGCTCACTGACTCGCTGCGCTCGGTCGTTCGGCTGCG
GCGAGCGGTATCAGCTCACTCAAAGGCGGTAATACGGTTATCCACAGAATCAGGGGATAACGCAGGAAAG
AACATGTGAGCAAAAGGCCAGCAAAAGGCCAGGAACCGTAAAAAGGCCGCGTTGCTGGCGTTTTTCCATA
GGCTCCGCCCCCCTGACGAGCATCACAAAAATCGACGCTCAAGTCAGAGGTGGCGAAACCCGACAGGACT
ATAAAGATACCAGGCGTTTCCCCCTGGAAGCTCCCTCGTGCGCTCTCCTGTTCCGACCCTGCCGCTTACC
GGATACCTGTCCGCCTTTCTCCCTTCGGGAAGCGTGGCGCTTTCTCATAGCTCACGCTGTAGGTATCTCA
GTTCGGTGTAGGTCGTTCGCTCCAAGCTGGGCTGTGTGCACGAACCCCCCGTTCAGCCCGACCGCTGCGC
CTTATCCGGTAACTATCGTCTTGAGTCCAACCCGGTAAGACACGACTTATCGCCACTGGCAGCAGCCACT
GGTAACAGGATTAGCAGAGCGAGGTATGTAGGCGGTGCTACAGAGTTCTTGAAGTGGTGGCCTAACTACG
GCTACACTAGAAGAACAGTATTTGGTATCTGCGCTCTGCTGAAGCCAGTTACCTTCGGAAAAAGAGTTGG
TAGCTCTTGATCCGGCAAACAAACCACCGCTGGTAGCGGTGGTTTTTTTGTTTGCAAGCAGCAGATTACG
CGCAGAAAAAAAGGATCTCAAGAAGATCCTTTGATCTTTTCTACGGGGTCTGACGCTCAGTGGAACGAAA
ACTCACGTTAAGGGATTTTGGTCATGAGATTATCAAAAAGGATCTTCACCTAGATCCTTTTAAATTAAAA
ATGAAGTTTTAAATCAATCTAAAGTATATATGAGTAAACTTGGTCTGACAGTTACCAATGCTTAATCAGT
GAGGCACCTATCTCAGCGATCTGTCTATTTCGTTCATCCATAGTTGCCTGACTCCCCGTCGTGTAGATAA
CTACGATACGGGAGGGCTTACCATCTGGCCCCAGTGCTGCAATGATACCGCGAGACCCACGCTCACCGGC
TCCAGATTTATCAGCAATAAACCAGCCAGCCGGAAGGGCCGAGCGCAGAAGTGGTCCTGCAACTTTATCC
GCCTCCATCCAGTCTATTAATTGTTGCCGGGAAGCTAGAGTAAGTAGTTCGCCAGTTAATAGTTTGCGCA
ACGTTGTTGCCATTGCTACAGGCATCGTGGTGTCACGCTCGTCGTTTGGTATGGCTTCATTCAGCTCCGG
TTCCCAACGATCAAGGCGAGTTACATGATCCCCCATGTTGTGCAAAAAAGCGGTTAGCTCCTTCGGTCCT
CCGATCGTTGTCAGAAGTAAGTTGGCCGCAGTGTTATCACTCATGGTTATGGCAGCACTGCATAATTCTC
TTACTGTCATGCCATCCGTAAGATGCTTTTCTGTGACTGGTGAGTACTCAACCAAGTCATTCTGAGAATA
GTGTATGCGGCGACCGAGTTGCTCTTGCCCGGCGTCAATACGGGATAATACCGCGCCACATAGCAGAACT
TTAAAAGTGCTCATCATTGGAAAACGTTCTTCGGGGCGAAAACTCTCAAGGATCTTACCGCTGTTGAGAT
CCAGTTCGATGTAACCCACTCGTGCACCCAACTGATCTTCAGCATCTTTTACTTTCACCAGCGTTTCTGG
GTGAGCAAAAACAGGAAGGCAAAATGCCGCAAAAAAGGGAATAAGGGCGACACGGAAATGTTGAATACTC
ATACTCTTCCTTTTTCAATATTATTGAAGCATTTATCAGGGTTATTGTCTCATGAGCGGATACATATTTG
AATGTATTTAGAAAAATAAACAAATAGGGGTTCCGCGCACATTTCCCCGAAAAGTGCCACCTG
[124 nt withheld, positions 4404-4527]
C
[91 nt withheld, positions 4529-4619]
A
[49 nt withheld, positions 4621-4669]
CCTTTGACGTTGGAGTCCACGTTCTTT
[37 nt withheld, positions 4697-4733]
ACCCTATCTCGGTCTATTCTTTTGATTTATAAGGGATTTTGCCGATTTCGGCCTATTGGTTAAAAAATGA
GCTGATTTAACAAAAATTTAACGCGAATTTTAACAAAATATTAACGCTTACAATTTGCCATTCGCCATTC
AGGCTGCGCAACTGTTGGGAAGGGCGATCGGTGCGGGCCTCTTCGCTATTACGCCAGCCCAAGCTACCAT
GATAAGTAAGTAATATTAAGGTACGGGAGGTACTTGGAGCGGCCGCAATAAAATATCTTTATTTTCATTA
CATCTGTGTGTTGGTTTTTTGTGTGAATCGATAGTACTAACATACGCTCTCCATCAAAACAAAACGAAAC
AAAACAAACTAGCAAAATAGGCTGTCCCCAGTGCAAGTGCAGGTGCCAGAACATTTCTCTATCGATAA
