>Addgene plasmid #31111 | ACE2(-252)-luc | addgene partial sequence | sequence record 37256 | LucNRev 5'-CCTTATGCAGTTGCTCTCC-3'
GCTCGGGAGAATGGCGCCGGGCCTTTCTTTATGTTTTTGGCGTCTTCCATGGTGGCTTTACCAACAGTAC
CGGAATGCCAAGCTTACTTAGATCGCAGATCTCGTCCCCTGTGAGCCAAGATCACATCCACTGAATGACT
TTCCCTAGACTAAAACCTCCTCATGAGATTTTCTCTCTTATCAGCCTTTGAACTTGGGTTGGGCGCTGAG
CAGGAAAGACCAAAAAAAGAAAAAGAAGGAGAACACAGTAAACAATCTGCTGAGCCAATATAAAGTTCAT
CCTGGAGAGGACAGATATGTAACAGATTTTAGAATAATTTTTTAAAGTGAATCAAATAAGAATACGTTAT
TCTTTAATCCTAGAGAACCTTACCTCTCCTGTCACTTTATGGCCAAATCAAAACCGGTACTTTTGGTTAA
TATTTTCCTAGAAAGCTGTTAAAGATACACGGAAAATTCTAGCACGCGTAAGAGCTCGGTACCTATCGAT
AGAGAAATGTTCTGGCACCTGCACTTGCACTGGGGACAGCCTATTTTGCTAGTTTGTTTTGTTTCGTTTT
GTTTTGATGGAGAGCGTATGTTAGTACTATCGATTCACACAAAAAACCAACACACAGATGTAATGAAAAT
AAAGATATTTTATTGCGGCCGCTCCAAGTACCTCCCGTACCTTAATATTACTTACTTATCATGGTAGCTT
GGGCTGGCGTAATAGCGAAGAGGCCCGCACCGATCGCCCTTCCCAACAGTTGCGCAGCCTGAATGGCGAA
TGGCAAATTGTAAGCGTTAATATTTTGTTAAAATTCGCGTTAAATTTTTGTTAAATCAGCTCATTTTTTA
ACCAATAGGCCGAAATCGGCAAAATCCCCTTATAAATCAAAAGAATAGACCGAGATAGGG
